>Addgene plasmid #143610 | TFORF2761 | addgene full sequence | sequence record 400468 | Addgene NGS Result
TTAATGTAGTCTTATGCAATACTCTTGTAGTCTTGCAACATGGTAACGATGAGTTAGCAACATGCCTTAC
AAGGAGAGAAAAAGCACCGTGCATGCCGATTGGTGGAAGTAAGGTGGTACGATCGTGCCTTATTAGGAAG
GCAACAGACGGGTCTGACATGGATTGGACGAACCACTGAATTGCCGCATTGCAGAGATATTGTATTTAAG
TGCCTAGCTCGATACATAAACGGGTCTCTCTGGTTAGACCAGATCTGAGCCTGGGAGCTCTCTGGCTAAC
TAGGGAACCCACTGCTTAAGCCTCAATAAAGCTTGCCTTGAGTGCTTCAAGTAGTGTGTGCCCGTCTGTT
GTGTGACTCTGGTAACTAGAGATCCCTCAGACCCTTTTAGTCAGTGTGGAAAATCTCTAGCAGTGGCGCC
CGAACAGGGACTTGAAAGCGAAAGGGAAACCAGAGGAGCTCTCTCGACGCAGGACTCGGCTTGCTGAAGC
GCGCACGGCAAGAGGCGAGGGGCGGCGACTGGTGAGTACGCCAAAAATTTTGACTAGCGGAGGCTAGAAG
GAGAGAGATGGGTGCGAGAGCGTCAGTATTAAGCGGGGGAGAATTAGATCGCGATGGGAAAAAATTCGGT
TAAGGCCAGGGGGAAAGAAAAAATATAAATTAAAACATATAGTATGGGCAAGCAGGGAGCTAGAACGATT
CGCAGTTAATCCTGGCCTGTTAGAAACATCAGAAGGCTGTAGACAAATACTGGGACAGCTACAACCATCC
CTTCAGACAGGATCAGAAGAACTTAGATCATTATATAATACAGTAGCAACCCTCTATTGTGTGCATCAAA
GGATAGAGATAAAAGACACCAAGGAAGCTTTAGACAAGATAGAGGAAGAGCAAAACAAAAGTAAGACCAC
CGCACAGCAAGCGGCCGCTGATCTTCAGACCTGGAGGAGGAGATATGAGGGACAATTGGAGAAGTGAATT
ATATAAATATAAAGTAGTAAAAATTGAACCATTAGGAGTAGCACCCACCAAGGCAAAGAGAAGAGTGGTG
CAGAGAGAAAAAAGAGCAGTGGGAATAGGAGCTTTGTTCCTTGGGTTCTTGGGAGCAGCAGGAAGCACTA
TGGGCGCAGCGTCAATGACGCTGACGGTACAGGCCAGACAATTATTGTCTGGTATAGTGCAGCAGCAGAA
CAATTTGCTGAGGGCTATTGAGGCGCAACAGCATCTGTTGCAACTCACAGTCTGGGGCATCAAGCAGCTC
CAGGCAAGAATCCTGGCTGTGGAAAGATACCTAAAGGATCAACAGCTCCTGGGGATTTGGGGTTGCTCTG
GAAAACTCATTTGCACCACTGCTGTGCCTTGGAATGCTAGTTGGAGTAATAAATCTCTGGAACAGATTTG
GAATCACACGACCTGGATGGAGTGGGACAGAGAAATTAACAATTACACAAGCTTAATACACTCCTTAATT
GAAGAATCGCAAAACCAGCAAGAAAAGAATGAACAAGAATTATTGGAATTAGATAAATGGGCAAGTTTGT
GGAATTGGTTTAACATAACAAATTGGCTGTGGTATATAAAATTATTCATAATGATAGTAGGAGGCTTGGT
AGGTTTAAGAATAGTTTTTGCTGTACTTTCTATAGTGAATAGAGTTAGGCAGGGATATTCACCATTATCG
TTTCAGACCCACCTCCCAACCCCGAGGGGACCCATGCATTGCATCTCAATTAGTCAGCAACCAGGTGTGG
AAAGTCCCCAGGCTCCCCAGCAGGCAGAAGTATGCAAAGCATGCGTCTCAATTAGTCAGCAACCATAGTC
CCGCCCCTAACTCCGCCCATCCCGCCCCTAACTCCGCCCAGTTCCGCCCATTCTCCGCCCCATGGCTGAC
TAATTTTTTTTATTTATGCAGAGGCCGAGGCCGCCTCGGCCTCTGAGCTATTCCAGAAGTAGTGAGGAGG
CTTTTTTGGAGGCCTAGGCTTTTGCAAAAAGCTTTCTAGAGGTACCACCGGAGCTTACCATGACCGAGTA
CAAGCCCACGGTGCGCCTCGCCACCCGCGACGACGTCCCCAGGGCCGTACGCACCCTCGCCGCCGCGTTC
GCCGACTACCCCGCCACGCGCCACACCGTCGATCCGGACCGCCACATCGAGCGGGTCACCGAGCTGCAAG
AACTCTTCCTCACGCGCGTCGGGCTCGACATCGGCAAGGTGTGGGTCGCGGACGACGGCGCCGCCGTGGC
GGTCTGGACCACGCCGGAGAGCGTCGAAGCGGGGGCGGTGTTCGCCGAGATCGGCCCGCGCATGGCCGAG
TTGAGCGGTTCCCGGCTGGCCGCGCAGCAACAGATGGAAGGCCTCCTGGCGCCGCACCGGCCCAAGGAGC
CCGCGTGGTTCCTGGCCACCGTCGGCGTCTCGCCCGACCACCAGGGCAAGGGTCTGGGCAGCGCCGTCGT
GCTCCCCGGAGTGGAGGCGGCCGAGCGCGCCGGGGTGCCCGCCTTCCTGGAGACCTCCGCGCCCCGCAAC
CTCCCCTTCTACGAGCGGCTCGGCTTCACCGTCACCGCCGACGTCGAGGTGCCCGAAGGACCGCGCACCT
GGTGCATGACCCGCAAGCCCGGTGCCAGTTAACGAATTCTAGATCTTGAGACAAATGGCAGTATTCATCC
ACAATTTTAAAAGAAAAGGGGGGATTGGGGGGTACAGTGCAGGGGAAAGAATAGTAGACATAATAGCAAC
AGACATACAAACTAAAGAATTACAAAAACAAATTACAAAAATTCAAAATTTTCGGGTTTATTACAGGGAC
AGCAGAGATCCACTTTGGCGCCGGCTCGAGGCCTGCAGGTGCAAAGATGGATAAAGTTTTAAACAGAGAG
GAATCTTTGCAGCTAATGGACCTTCTAGGTCTTGAAAGGAGTGGGAATTGGCTCCGGTGCCCGTCAGTGG
GCAGAGCGCACATCGCCCACAGTCCCCGAGAAGTTGGGGGGAGGGGTCGGCAATTGAACCGGTGCCTAGA
GAAGGTGGCGCGGGGTAAACTGGGAAAGTGATGTCGTGTACTGGCTCCGCCTTTTTCCCGAGGGTGGGGG
AGAACCGTATATAAGTGCAGTAGTCGCCGTGAACGTTCTTTTTCGCAACGGGTTTGCCGCCAGAACACAG
GTAAGTGCCGTGTGTGGTTCCCGCGGGCCTGGCCTCTTTACGGGTTATGGCCCTTGCGTGCCTTGAATTA
CTTCCACCTGGCTGCAGTACGTGATTCTTGATCCCGAGCTTCGGGTTGGAAGTGGGTGGGAGAGTTCGAG
GCCTTGCGCTTAAGGAGCCCCTTCGCCTCGTGCTTGAGTTGAGGCCTGGCCTGGGCGCTGGGGCCGCCGC
GTGCGAATCTGGTGGCACCTTCGCGCCTGTCTCGCTGCTTTCGATAAGTCTCTAGCCATTTAAAATTTTT
GATGACCTGCTGCGACGCTTTTTTTCTGGCAAGATAGTCTTGTAAATGCGGGCCAAGATCTGCACACTGG
TATTTCGGTTTTTGGGGCCGCGGGCGGCGACGGGGCCCGTGCGTCCCAGCGCACATGTTCGGCGAGGCGG
GGCCTGCGAGCGCGGCCACCGAGAATCGGACGGGGGTAGTCTCAAGCTGGCCGGCCTGCTCTGGTGCCTG
GCCTCGCGCCGCCGTGTATCGCCCCGCCCTGGGCGGCAAGGCTGGCCCGGTCGGCACCAGTTGCGTGAGC
GGAAAGATGGCCGCTTCCCGGCCCTGCTGCAGGGAGCTCAAAATGGAGGACGCGGCGCTCGGGAGAGCGG
GCGGGTGAGTCACCCACACAAAGGAAAAGGGCCTTTCCGTCCTCAGCCGTCGCTTCATGTGACTCCACGG
AGTACCGGGCGCCGTCCAGGCACCTCGATTAGTTCTCGAGCTTTTGGAGTACGTCGTCTTTAGGTTGGGG
GGAGGGGTTTTATGCGATGGAGTTTCCCCACACTGAGTGGGTGGAGACTGAAGTTAGGCCAGCTTGGCAC
TTGATGTAATTCTCCTTGGAATTTGCCCTTTTTGAGTTTGGATCTTGGTTCATTCTCAAGCCTCAGACAG
TGGTTCAAAGTTTTTTTCTTCCATTTCAGGTGTCGTGAGGCTAGCACCGCCACCATGGCTAGAGAATTAA
GTGAAAGCACAGCCCTGGATGCCCAGTCTACAGAAGACCAGATGGAGCTTCTGGTCATAAAGGTGGAGGA
AGAAGAAGCCGGTTTTCCCAGTAGCCCAGATCTGGGTTCTGAGGGCTCCCGCGAGCGCTTCCGAGGCTTC
CGCTACCCGGAGGCTGCAGGCCCCCGCGAGGCGCTGAGTCGGCTCCGAGAGCTCTGCCGACAGTGGCTGC
AGCCTGAGATGCACAGCAAGGAGCAGATCCTGGAGCTGCTGGTGCTGGAGCAGTTCCTGACCATCCTGCC
GGGGAATCTGCAGAGCTGGGTGCGGGAGCAGCATCCAGAGAGCGGGGAGGAGGTGGTGGTGCTATTGGAG
TATTTGGAGAGGCAGCTGGATGAGCCGGCGCCGCAGGTTTCAGGTGTTGACCAGGGGCAAGAACTGCTCT
GTTGCAAGATGGCACTATTGACACCAGCCCCAGGGTCACAAAGTAGCCAATTTCAGCTAATGAAGGCTCT
GCTCAAGCATGAATCTGTGGGATCCCAGCCTTTACAAGATAGAGTTCTCCAGGTCCCCGTGCTTGCCCAT
GGAGGATGCTGCAGAGAAGATAAAGTGGTAGCTTCTAGGCTTACTCCAGAGTCCCAGGGGTTGTTGAAAG
TGGAAGATGTGGCCCTGACCCTCACCCCTGAATGGACACAGCAGGATTCATCTCAGGGGAATCTCTGTAG
AGATGAAAAGCAGGAGAACCATGGCAGCCTGGTCTCCCTGGGTGATGAAAAACAGACTAAGAGCAGGGAC
TTGCCTCCAGCTGAGGAGCTTCCAGAAAAGGAGCATGGGAAGATATCGTGCCACCTGAGAGAAGACATTG
CCCAGATTCCTACATGTGCAGAAGCTGGTGAACAGGAGGGCAGGCTACAAAGAAAGCAGAAAAATGCCAC
AGGAGGGAGGCGGCACATCTGCCATGAATGTGGAAAGAGTTTTGCTCAAAGCTCAGGCCTGAGTAAACAC
AGGAGAATCCACACTGGTGAGAAACCCTACGAATGTGAAGAGTGTGGCAAAGCCTTCATTGGGAGCTCTG
CCCTTGTCATTCATCAGAGAGTCCACACTGGTGAGAAGCCATATGAGTGTGAAGAATGTGGTAAGGCCTT
CAGTCATAGCTCAGACCTTATCAAGCATCAGAGAACCCACACTGGGGAGAAGCCCTATGAGTGTGATGAC
TGTGGGAAGACCTTCAGCCAGAGCTGCAGCCTCCTTGAACATCACAGAATCCACACTGGGGAGAAGCCGT
ATCAGTGCAGTATGTGTGGCAAAGCCTTTAGGCGAAGTTCACATCTCCTGAGACATCAGAGGATCCATAC
TGGGGATAAAAATGTTCAGGAACCTGAGCAGGGAGAGGCCTGGAAAAGTAGGATGGAAAGCCAGTTGGAA
AATGTTGAAACTCCCATGTCTTATAAATGTAATGAGTGTGAAAGAAGTTTCACTCAGAATACAGGCCTCA
TTGAACATCAAAAAATCCACACTGGTGAGAAACCCTATCAGTGTAATGCGTGTGGAAAAGGCTTCACCCG
AATTTCATACCTTGTTCAACATCAGAGAAGCCATGTAGGGAAAAACATCCTATCACAGTAGTAATGAACT
AGTCCGTAACTTGAAAGTATTTCGATTTCTTGGCTTTATATATCTTGTGGAAAGGACGATCGTTCTACTA
GGGTGACCTGGTTACGCGTTAAGTCGACAATCAACCTCTGGATTACAAAATTTGTGAAAGATTGACTGGT
ATTCTTAACTATGTTGCTCCTTTTACGCTATGTGGATACGCTGCTTTAATGCCTTTGTATCATGCTATTG
CTTCCCGTATGGCTTTCATTTTCTCCTCCTTGTATAAATCCTGGTTGCTGTCTCTTTATGAGGAGTTGTG
GCCCGTTGTCAGGCAACGTGGCGTGGTGTGCACTGTGTTTGCTGACGCAACCCCCACTGGTTGGGGCATT
GCCACCACCTGTCAGCTCCTTTCCGGGACTTTCGCTTTCCCCCTCCCTATTGCCACGGCGGAACTCATCG
CCGCCTGCCTTGCCCGCTGCTGGACAGGGGCTCGGCTGTTGGGCACTGACAATTCCGTGGTGTTGTCGGG
GAAATCATCGTCCTTTCCTTGGCTGCTCGCCTGTGTTGCCACCTGGATTCTGCGCGGGACGTCCTTCTGC
TACGTCCCTTCGGCCCTCAATCCAGCGGACCTTCCTTCCCGCGGCCTGCTGCCGGCTCTGCGGCCTCTTC
CGCGTCTTCGCCTTCGCCCTCAGACGAGTCGGATCTCCCTTTGGGCCGCCTCCCCGCGTCGACTTTAAGA
CCAATGACTTACAAGGCAGCTGTAGATCTTAGCCACTTTTTAAAAGAAAAGGGGGGACTGGAAGGGCTAA
TTCACTCCCAACGAAGACAAGATCTGCTTTTTGCTTGTACTGGGTCTCTCTGGTTAGACCAGATCTGAGC
CTGGGAGCTCTCTGGCTAACTAGGGAACCCACTGCTTAAGCCTCAATAAAGCTTGCCTTGAGTGCTTCAA
GTAGTGTGTGCCCGTCTGTTGTGTGACTCTGGTAACTAGAGATCCCTCAGACCCTTTTAGTCAGTGTGGA
AAATCTCTAGCAGTACGTATAGTAGTTCATGTCATCTTATTATTCAGTATTTATAACTTGCAAAGAAATG
AATATCAGAGAGTGAGAGGAACTTGTTTATTGCAGCTTATAATGGTTACAAATAAAGCAATAGCATCACA
AATTTCACAAATAAAGCATTTTTTTCACTGCATTCTAGTTGTGGTTTGTCCAAACTCATCAATGTATCTT
ATCATGTCTGGCTCTAGCTATCCCGCCCCTAACTCCGCCCATCCCGCCCCTAACTCCGCCCAGTTCCGCC
CATTCTCCGCCCCATGGCTGACTAATTTTTTTTATTTATGCAGAGGCCGAGGCCGCCTCGGCCTCTGAGC
TATTCCAGAAGTAGTGAGGAGGCTTTTTTGGAGGCCTAGGGACGTACCCAATTCGCCCTATAGTGAGTCG
TATTACGCGCGCTCACTGGCCGTCGTTTTACAACGTCGTGACTGGGAAAACCCTGGCGTTACCCAACTTA
ATCGCCTTGCAGCACATCCCCCTTTCGCCAGCTGGCGTAATAGCGAAGAGGCCCGCACCGATCGCCCTTC
CCAACAGTTGCGCAGCCTGAATGGCGAATGGG
[124 nt withheld, positions 7313-7436]
C
[91 nt withheld, positions 7438-7528]
A
[49 nt withheld, positions 7530-7578]
CCTTTGACGTTGGAGTCCACGTTCTTT
[37 nt withheld, positions 7606-7642]
ACCCTATCTCGGTCTATTCTTTTGATTTATAAGGGATTTTGCCGATTTCGGCCTATTGGTTAAAAAATGA
GCTGATTTAACAAAAATTTAACGCGAATTTTAACAAAATATTAACGCTTACAATTTAGGTGGCACTTTTC
GGGGAAATGTGCGCGGAACCCCTATTTGTTTATTTTTCTAAATACATTCAAATATGTATCCGCTCATGAG
ACAATAACCCTGATAAATGCTTCAATAATATTGAAAAAGGAAGAGTATGAGTATTCAACATTTCCGTGTC
GCCCTTATTCCCTTTTTTGCGGCATTTTGCCTTCCTGTTTTTGCTCACCCAGAAACGCTGGTGAAAGTAA
AAGATGCTGAAGATCAGTTGGGTGCACGAGTGGGTTACATCGAACTGGATCTCAACAGCGGTAAGATCCT
TGAGAGTTTTCGCCCCGAAGAACGTTTTCCAATGATGAGCACTTTTAAAGTTCTGCTATGTGGCGCGGTA
TTATCCCGTATTGACGCCGGGCAAGAGCAACTCGGTCGCCGCATACACTATTCTCAGAATGACTTGGTTG
AGTACTCACCAGTCACAGAAAAGCATCTTACGGATGGCATGACAGTAAGAGAATTATGCAGTGCTGCCAT
AACCATGAGTGATAACACTGCGGCCAACTTACTTCTGACAACGATCGGAGGACCGAAGGAGCTAACCGCT
TTTTTGCACAACATGGGGGATCATGTAACTCGCCTTGATCGTTGGGAACCGGAGCTGAATGAAGCCATAC
CAAACGACGAGCGTGACACCACGATGCCTGTAGCAATGGCAACAACGTTGCGCAAACTATTAACTGGCGA
ACTACTTACTCTAGCTTCCCGGCAACAATTAATAGACTGGATGGAGGCGGATAAAGTTGCAGGACCACTT
CTGCGCTCGGCCCTTCCGGCTGGCTGGTTTATTGCTGATAAATCTGGAGCCGGTGAGCGTGGGTCTCGCG
GTATCATTGCAGCACTGGGGCCAGATGGTAAGCCCTCCCGTATCGTAGTTATCTACACGACGGGGAGTCA
GGCAACTATGGATGAACGAAATAGACAGATCGCTGAGATAGGTGCCTCACTGATTAAGCATTGGTAACTG
TCAGACCAAGTTTACTCATATATACTTTAGATTGATTTAAAACTTCATTTTTAATTTAAAAGGATCTAGG
TGAAGATCCTTTTTGATAATCTCATGACCAAAATCCCTTAACGTGAGTTTTCGTTCCACTGAGCGTCAGA
CCCCGTAGAAAAGATCAAAGGATCTTCTTGAGATCCTTTTTTTCTGCGCGTAATCTGCTGCTTGCAAACA
AAAAAACCACCGCTACCAGCGGTGGTTTGTTTGCCGGATCAAGAGCTACCAACTCTTTTTCCGAAGGTAA
CTGGCTTCAGCAGAGCGCAGATACCAAATACTGTTCTTCTAGTGTAGCCGTAGTTAGGCCACCACTTCAA
GAACTCTGTAGCACCGCCTACATACCTCGCTCTGCTAATCCTGTTACCAGTGGCTGCTGCCAGTGGCGAT
AAGTCGTGTCTTACCGGGTTGGACTCAAGACGATAGTTACCGGATAAGGCGCAGCGGTCGGGCTGAACGG
GGGGTTCGTGCACACAGCCCAGCTTGGAGCGAACGACCTACACCGAACTGAGATACCTACAGCGTGAGCT
ATGAGAAAGCGCCACGCTTCCCGAAGGGAGAAAGGCGGACAGGTATCCGGTAAGCGGCAGGGTCGGAACA
GGAGAGCGCACGAGGGAGCTTCCAGGGGGAAACGCCTGGTATCTTTATAGTCCTGTCGGGTTTCGCCACC
TCTGACTTGAGCGTCGATTTTTGTGATGCTCGTCAGGGGGGCGGAGCCTATGGAAAAACGCCAGCAACGC
GGCCTTTTTACGGTTCCTGGCCTTTTGCTGGCCTTTTGCTCACATGTTCTTTCCTGCGTTATCCCCTGAT
TCTGTGGATAACCGTATTACCGCCTTTGAGTGAGCTGATACCGCTCGCCGCAGCCGAACGACCGAGCGCA
GCGAGTCAGTGAGCGAGGAAGCGGAAGAGCGCCCAATACGCAAACCGCCTCTCCCCGCGCGTTGGCCGAT
TCATTAATGCAGCTGGCACGACAGGTTTCCCGACTGGAAAGCGGGCAGTGAGCGCAACGCAATTAATGTG
AGTTAGCTCACTCATTAGGCACCCCAGGCTTTACACTTTATGCTTCCGGCTCGTATGTTGTGTGGAATTG
TGAGCGGATAACAATTTCACACAGGAAACAGCTATGACCATGATTACGCCAAGCGCGCAATTAACCCTCA
CTAAAGGGAACAAAAGCTGGAGCTGCAAGC
Features (pLannotate 1.2.2; 31 found; start..end, strand, type, name):
      5..231     +  promoter       RSV promoter: Rous sarcoma virus enhancer/promoter
    232..412     +  LTR            5' LTR (truncated): truncated 5' long terminal repeat (LTR) from HIV-1
    459..584     +  misc_feature   HIV-1 Ψ: packaging signal of human immunodeficiency virus type 1
    568..931     +  CDS            HIV-1 gag (fragment): gag protein from human immunodeficiency virus 1; gag
   1077..1310    +  misc_feature   RRE: The Rev response element (RRE) of HIV-1 allows for Rev-dependent mRNA export from the nucleus to the cytoplasm.
   1687..1713    +  CDS            Rev (fragment): human immunodeficiency virus 1 (HIV-1) Rev protein; rev; enhances nuclear export of unspliced and incompletely spliced viral mRNAs
   1720..1743    +  promoter       SV40 promoter (fragment): SV40 early promoter
   1744..1815    +  promoter       SV40 promoter (fragment): SV40 enhancer and early promoter
   1839..1974    +  rep_origin     SV40 ori: SV40 origin of replication
   2020..2616    +  CDS            PuroR (fragment): puromycin N-acetyltransferase; pac from Streptomyces; confers resistance to puromycin
   2665..2782    +  misc_feature   cPPT/CTS: central polypurine tract and central termination sequence of HIV-1
   2847..2913    +  CDS            small t antigen (fragment): SV40 (simian virus 40) small t antigen
   2920..4098    +  promoter       EF-1α promoter: strong constitutive promoter for human elongation factor EF-1α
   4115..5728    +  CDS            ZKSCAN3: ZKSC3_HUMAN - Also known as ZFP47, ZNF306, ZNF309, ZSCAN13. Experimental evidence at protein level: Swiss-Prot protein existence level 1. Transcriptional factor that binds to the consensus sequence 5'-[GT][AG][AGT]GGGG-3' and acts as a repressor of autophagy. Specifically represses expression of genes involved in autophagy and lysosome biogenesis/function such as MAP1LC3B, ULK1 or WIPI2. Associates with chromatin at the ITGB4 and VEGF promoters. Also acts as a transcription activator and promotes cancer cell progression and/or migration in various tumors and myelomas. From Homo sapiens (Human)
   5744..5797    +  promoter       U6 promoter (fragment): RNA polymerase III promoter for human U6 snRNA
   5839..6427    +  misc_feature   WPRE: woodchuck hepatitis virus posttranscriptional regulatory element
   6478..6497    +  misc_feature   cPPT/CTS (fragment): central polypurine tract and central termination sequence of HIV-1
   6499..6732    +  LTR            3' LTR (ΔU3): self-inactivating 3' long terminal repeat (LTR) from HIV-1
   6810..6931    +  polyA_signal   SV40 poly(A) signal: SV40 polyadenylation signal
   6971..7106    +  rep_origin     SV40 ori: SV40 origin of replication
   7127..7145    -  promoter       T7 promoter: promoter for bacteriophage T7 RNA polymerase
   7153..7308    +  CDS            lacZα (fragment): LacZα fragment of β-galactosidase; lacZ fragment
   7313..7741    +  rep_origin     f1 ori (sequence partly withheld): f1 bacteriophage origin of replication; arrow indicates direction of (+) strand synthesis
   7794..7898    +  promoter       AmpR promoter: bla
   7899..8759    +  CDS            AmpR: β-lactamase; bla; confers resistance to ampicillin, carbenicillin, and related antibiotics
   8930..9518    +  rep_origin     ori: high-copy-number ColE1/pMB1/pBR322/pUC origin of replication
   9701..9793    +  CDS            lacI (fragment): lac repressor; lacI; The lac repressor binds to the lac operator to inhibit transcription in E. coli. This inhibition can be relieved by adding lactose or isopropyl-β-D-thiogalactopyranoside (IPTG).
   9806..9827    +  protein_bind   CAP binding site: CAP binding activates transcription in the presence of cAMP. E. coli catabolite activator protein
   9842..9872    +  promoter       lac promoter: promoter for the E. coli lac operon
   9880..9896    +  protein_bind   lac operator: The lac repressor binds to the lac operator to inhibit transcription in E. coli. This inhibition can be relieved by adding lactose or isopropyl-β-D-thiogalactopyranoside (IPTG). lac repressor encoded by lacI
   9941..9959    +  promoter       T3 promoter: promoter for bacteriophage T3 RNA polymerase
