[The description below was written by a language model from this plasmid's Addgene catalogue record and pLannotate feature annotations shown in this document.]
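Description:
TFORF2761 is a lentiviral mammalian expression plasmid built on the pLX_TRC317 backbone and carrying the human transcription factor ZKSCAN3 as a synthesized open reading frame. It belongs to a large collection of transcription factor overexpression constructs in which each ORF is paired with a unique 24-bp barcode, so that individual factors can be identified by sequencing in pooled screens. The barcode is not annotated in the feature table. In bacteria the plasmid is maintained through a high-copy ColE1/pUC-type origin and ampicillin resistance (AmpR). An f1 origin and remnants of a lacZα/lac promoter cloning region flanked by T3 and T7 promoters are also present. The depositor notes that the plasmid can recombine, as is common for LTR-containing vectors.

The viral portion has a self-inactivating design. An RSV promoter fused to a truncated HIV-1 5' LTR drives genomic RNA production in packaging cells, followed by the Ψ packaging signal, a gag fragment, the RRE for Rev-dependent nuclear export, and a cPPT/CTS element. The 3' LTR carries the ΔU3 deletion and is followed by an SV40 polyadenylation signal. Within the proviral region, an SV40 early promoter drives a puromycin N-acetyltransferase cassette for selecting transduced cells. Downstream, the EF-1α promoter provides strong constitutive expression of ZKSCAN3, a zinc finger factor annotated as a repressor of autophagy and lysosome genes that can also act as a transcriptional activator. A WPRE after the ORF enhances transcript expression. A short U6 promoter fragment is annotated between the ORF and the WPRE, but the record does not explain its role. The construct is intended for stable overexpression of ZKSCAN3, individually or in pooled barcoded screens such as directed differentiation studies.
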