Addgene plasmid #143610: TFORF2761
Purpose: Lentiviral vector for overexpressing transcription factor ORFs with unique 24-bp barcodes. Barcodes facilitate identification of transcription factors in pooled screens.
Depositing lab: Feng Zhang. Depositing organization: Broad Institute. Publication: A transcription factor atlas of directed differentiation. Joung J, Ma S, Tay T, Geiger-Schuller KR, Kirchgatterer PC, Verdine VK, Guo B, Arias-Garcia MA, Allen WE, Singh A, Kuksenko O, Abudayyeh OO, Gootenberg JS, Fu Z, Macrae RK, Buenrostro JD, Regev A, Zhang F. Cell. 2023 Jan 5;186(1):209-229.e26. doi: 10.1016/j.cell.2022.11.026. PubMed 36608654.
Backbone
  Vector backbone: pLX_TRC317
  Backbone manufacturer: Broad Institute Genetic Perturbation Platform
  Backbone size w/o insert (bp): 8264
  Vector type: Mammalian Expression, Lentiviral
  Selectable markers: Puromycin
Growth in bacteria
  Bacterial resistance: Ampicillin, 100 μg/mL
  Growth temperature: 37°C
  Growth strain: NEB Stable
  Copy number: High Copy
Gene/Insert
  Gene/Insert name: ZKSCAN3
  Species: H. sapiens (human)
  Insert size (bp): 1718
  Entrez Gene: ZKSCAN3 (a.k.a. ZF47, ZFP306, ZNF306, ZNF309, ZSCAN13, ZSCAN35, Zfp47, dJ874C20.1, dJ874C20.1., zfp-47)
  Promoter: EF1a
  Cloning method: Unknown
  Sequencing primers: 5′ GGGTGGAGACTGAAGTTAGGCCAG; 3′ CACATAGCGTAAAAGGAGCAACATAG
Terms and licenses: Academic/Nonprofit Terms; Industry Terms: Not Available to Industry
Depositor comments: XM_006715215,NM_024493,NM_001242894,ENST00000252211,ENST00000377255 . The transcription factor ORF portion of this plasmid was synthesized by Genewiz. Please test multiple small colonies in case of plasmid recombination. To make this collection available in a timely manner, a portion of this collection was not fully sequenced by Addgene. If an Addgene verified full plasmid sequence is not available, please contact us prior to placing an order to request the full sequence.
How to cite: TFORF2761 was a gift from Feng Zhang (Addgene plasmid # 143610 ; http://n2t.net/addgene:143610 ; RRID:Addgene_143610)
