>Addgene plasmid #143610 | TFORF2761 | depositor partial sequence | sequence record 282960 | Insert
ACCGCCACCATGGCTAGAGAATTAAGTGAAAGCACAGCCCTGGATGCCCAGTCTACAGAAGACCAGATGG
AGCTTCTGGTCATAAAGGTGGAGGAAGAAGAAGCCGGTTTTCCCAGTAGCCCAGATCTGGGTTCTGAGGG
CTCCCGCGAGCGCTTCCGAGGCTTCCGCTACCCGGAGGCTGCAGGCCCCCGCGAGGCGCTGAGTCGGCTC
CGAGAGCTCTGCCGACAGTGGCTGCAGCCTGAGATGCACAGCAAGGAGCAGATCCTGGAGCTGCTGGTGC
TGGAGCAGTTCCTGACCATCCTGCCGGGGAATCTGCAGAGCTGGGTGCGGGAGCAGCATCCAGAGAGCGG
GGAGGAGGTGGTGGTGCTATTGGAGTATTTGGAGAGGCAGCTGGATGAGCCGGCGCCGCAGGTTTCAGGT
GTTGACCAGGGGCAAGAACTGCTCTGTTGCAAGATGGCACTATTGACACCAGCCCCAGGGTCACAAAGTA
GCCAATTTCAGCTAATGAAGGCTCTGCTCAAGCATGAATCTGTGGGATCCCAGCCTTTACAAGATAGAGT
TCTCCAGGTCCCCGTGCTTGCCCATGGAGGATGCTGCAGAGAAGATAAAGTGGTAGCTTCTAGGCTTACT
CCAGAGTCCCAGGGGTTGTTGAAAGTGGAAGATGTGGCCCTGACCCTCACCCCTGAATGGACACAGCAGG
ATTCATCTCAGGGGAATCTCTGTAGAGATGAAAAGCAGGAGAACCATGGCAGCCTGGTCTCCCTGGGTGA
TGAAAAACAGACTAAGAGCAGGGACTTGCCTCCAGCTGAGGAGCTTCCAGAAAAGGAGCATGGGAAGATA
TCGTGCCACCTGAGAGAAGACATTGCCCAGATTCCTACATGTGCAGAAGCTGGTGAACAGGAGGGCAGGC
TACAAAGAAAGCAGAAAAATGCCACAGGAGGGAGGCGGCACATCTGCCATGAATGTGGAAAGAGTTTTGC
TCAAAGCTCAGGCCTGAGTAAACACAGGAGAATCCACACTGGTGAGAAACCCTACGAATGTGAAGAGTGT
GGCAAAGCCTTCATTGGGAGCTCTGCCCTTGTCATTCATCAGAGAGTCCACACTGGTGAGAAGCCATATG
AGTGTGAAGAATGTGGTAAGGCCTTCAGTCATAGCTCAGACCTTATCAAGCATCAGAGAACCCACACTGG
GGAGAAGCCCTATGAGTGTGATGACTGTGGGAAGACCTTCAGCCAGAGCTGCAGCCTCCTTGAACATCAC
AGAATCCACACTGGGGAGAAGCCGTATCAGTGCAGTATGTGTGGCAAAGCCTTTAGGCGAAGTTCACATC
TCCTGAGACATCAGAGGATCCATACTGGGGATAAAAATGTTCAGGAACCTGAGCAGGGAGAGGCCTGGAA
AAGTAGGATGGAAAGCCAGTTGGAAAATGTTGAAACTCCCATGTCTTATAAATGTAATGAGTGTGAAAGA
AGTTTCACTCAGAATACAGGCCTCATTGAACATCAAAAAATCCACACTGGTGAGAAACCCTATCAGTGTA
ATGCGTGTGGAAAAGGCTTCACCCGAATTTCATACCTTGTTCAACATCAGAGAAGCCATGTAGGGAAAAA
CATCCTATCACAGTAGTAATGAACTAGTCCGTAACTTGAAAGTATTTCGATTTCTTGGCTTTATATATCT
TGTGGAAAGGACGATCGTTCTACTAGGGTGACCTGGTT
