>Addgene plasmid #143610 | TFORF2761 | depositor partial sequence | sequence record 282961 | Barcode
TCGTTCTACTAGGGTGACCTGGTT
